>Addgene plasmid #124191 | KA1865_pGL4-UBCmin-luc2/Pou5f1_CR4 | addgene full sequence | sequence record 239526 | Addgene NGS Result
TACGGGAGGTATTGGACAGGCCGCAATAAAATATCTTTATTTTCATTACATCTGTGTGTTGGTTTTTTGT
GTGAATCGATAGTACTAACATACGCTCTCCATCAAAACAAAACGAAACAAAACAAACTAGCAAAATAGGC
TGTCCCCAGTGCAAGTGCAGGTGCCAGAACATTTCTCTGGCCTAACTGGCCGGTACCTGAGCTCGCTAGC
CTCGAGGATGGGGCGGTGAACGCCGATGATTATATAAGGACGCGCCGGGTGTGGCACAGCTAGTTCCGTC
GCAGCCGGGATTTGAATTCCTCGACTCTAGAGGATCTGGCCTCGGCGGCCAAGCTTGGCAATCCGGTACT
GTTGGTAAAGCCACCATGGAAGATGCCAAAAACATTAAGAAGGGCCCAGCGCCATTCTACCCACTCGAAG
ACGGGACCGCCGGCGAGCAGCTGCACAAAGCCATGAAGCGCTACGCCCTGGTGCCCGGCACCATCGCCTT
TACCGACGCACATATCGAGGTGGACATTACCTACGCCGAGTACTTCGAGATGAGCGTTCGGCTGGCAGAA
GCTATGAAGCGCTATGGGCTGAATACAAACCATCGGATCGTGGTGTGCAGCGAGAATAGCTTGCAGTTCT
TCATGCCCGTGTTGGGTGCCCTGTTCATCGGTGTGGCTGTGGCCCCAGCTAACGACATCTACAACGAGCG
CGAGCTGCTGAACAGCATGGGCATCAGCCAGCCCACCGTCGTATTCGTGAGCAAGAAAGGGCTGCAAAAG
ATCCTCAACGTGCAAAAGAAGCTACCGATCATACAAAAGATCATCATCATGGATAGCAAGACCGACTACC
AGGGCTTCCAAAGCATGTACACCTTCGTGACTTCCCATTTGCCACCCGGCTTCAACGAGTACGACTTCGT
GCCCGAGAGCTTCGACCGGGACAAAACCATCGCCCTGATCATGAACAGTAGTGGCAGTACCGGATTGCCC
AAGGGCGTAGCCCTACCGCACCGCACCGCTTGTGTCCGATTCAGTCATGCCCGCGACCCCATCTTCGGCA
ACCAGATCATCCCCGACACCGCTATCCTCAGCGTGGTGCCATTTCACCACGGCTTCGGCATGTTCACCAC
GCTGGGCTACTTGATCTGCGGCTTTCGGGTCGTGCTCATGTACCGCTTCGAGGAGGAGCTATTCTTGCGC
AGCTTGCAAGACTATAAGATTCAATCTGCCCTGCTGGTGCCCACACTATTTAGCTTCTTCGCTAAGAGCA
CTCTCATCGACAAGTACGACCTAAGCAACTTGCACGAGATCGCCAGCGGCGGGGCGCCGCTCAGCAAGGA
GGTAGGTGAGGCCGTGGCCAAACGCTTCCACCTACCAGGCATCCGCCAGGGCTACGGCCTGACAGAAACA
ACCAGCGCCATTCTGATCACCCCCGAAGGGGACGACAAGCCTGGCGCAGTAGGCAAGGTGGTGCCCTTCT
TCGAGGCTAAGGTGGTGGACTTGGACACCGGTAAGACACTGGGTGTGAACCAGCGCGGCGAGCTGTGCGT
CCGTGGCCCCATGATCATGAGCGGCTACGTTAACAACCCCGAGGCTACAAACGCTCTCATCGACAAGGAC
GGCTGGCTGCACAGCGGCGACATCGCCTACTGGGACGAGGACGAGCACTTCTTCATCGTGGACCGGCTGA
AGAGCCTGATCAAATACAAGGGCTACCAGGTAGCCCCAGCCGAACTGGAGAGCATCCTGCTGCAACACCC
CAACATCTTCGACGCCGGGGTCGCCGGCCTGCCCGACGACGATGCCGGCGAGCTGCCCGCCGCAGTCGTC
GTGCTGGAACACGGTAAAACCATGACCGAGAAGGAGATCGTGGACTATGTGGCCAGCCAGGTTACAACCG
CCAAGAAGCTGCGCGGTGGTGTTGTGTTCGTGGACGAGGTGCCTAAAGGACTGACCGGCAAGTTGGACGC
CCGCAAGATCCGCGAGATTCTCATTAAGGCCAAGAAGGGCGGCAAGATCGCCGTGTAATAATTCTAGAGT
CGGGGCGGCCGGCCGCTTCGAGCAGACATGATAAGATACATTGATGAGTTTGGACAAACCACAACTAGAA
TGCAGTGAAAAAAATGCTTTATTTGTGAAATTTGTGATGCTATTGCTTTATTTGTAACCATTATAAGCTG
CAATAAACAAGTTAACAACAACAATTGCATTCATTTTATGTTTCAGGTTCAGGGGGAGGTGTGGGAGGTT
TTTTAAAGCAAGTAAAACCTCTACAAATGTGGTAAAATCGATAAGGATCCTTGTCCTGGCCAGTGAGTCA
CCAAAAGAGAAATCACAATCCATAAGACAAGGTTGGTATTGAATACAGACAGGACTGCTGGGCTGCAGGC
ATACTTGAACTGTGGTGGAGAGTGCTGTCTAGGCCTTAGAGGCTGGCCCTGGGAGGAACTGGGTGTGGGG
AGGTTGTAGCCCGACCCTGCCCCTCCCCCCAGGGAGGTTGAGAGTTCTGGGCAGACGGCAGATGCATAAC
AAAGGTGCATGATAGCTCTGCCCTGGGGGCAGAGAAGATGGTTGGGGAGGGGTCCCTCTCGTCCTAGCCC
TTCCTTAATCTGCTATTGAGGAAGCTTTGTGAACTTGGCGGCTTCCAAGTCGCTGCCTTTATTTAGGTCT
TCCAACTAACCTATGGCACTGTTCCACAATGAATGTATAGAAATTGGGAGGTGAGCATGACAGAGTGGAG
TCGACCGATGCCCTTGAGAGCCTTCAACCCAGTCAGCTCCTTCCGGTGGGCGCGGGGCATGACTATCGTC
GCCGCACTTATGACTGTCTTCTTTATCATGCAACTCGTAGGACAGGTGCCGGCAGCGCTCTTCCGCTTCC
TCGCTCACTGACTCGCTGCGCTCGGTCGTTCGGCTGCGGCGAGCGGTATCAGCTCACTCAAAGGCGGTAA
TACGGTTATCCACAGAATCAGGGGATAACGCAGGAAAGAACATGTGAGCAAAAGGCCAGCAAAAGGCCAG
GAACCGTAAAAAGGCCGCGTTGCTGGCGTTTTTCCATAGGCTCCGCCCCCCTGACGAGCATCACAAAAAT
CGACGCTCAAGTCAGAGGTGGCGAAACCCGACAGGACTATAAAGATACCAGGCGTTTCCCCCTGGAAGCT
CCCTCGTGCGCTCTCCTGTTCCGACCCTGCCGCTTACCGGATACCTGTCCGCCTTTCTCCCTTCGGGAAG
CGTGGCGCTTTCTCATAGCTCACGCTGTAGGTATCTCAGTTCGGTGTAGGTCGTTCGCTCCAAGCTGGGC
TGTGTGCACGAACCCCCCGTTCAGCCCGACCGCTGCGCCTTATCCGGTAACTATCGTCTTGAGTCCAACC
CGGTAAGACACGACTTATCGCCACTGGCAGCAGCCACTGGTAACAGGATTAGCAGAGCGAGGTATGTAGG
CGGTGCTACAGAGTTCTTGAAGTGGTGGCCTAACTACGGCTACACTAGAAGAACAGTATTTGGTATCTGC
GCTCTGCTGAAGCCAGTTACCTTCGGAAAAAGAGTTGGTAGCTCTTGATCCGGCAAACAAACCACCGCTG
GTAGCGGTGGTTTTTTTGTTTGCAAGCAGCAGATTACGCGCAGAAAAAAAGGATCTCAAGAAGATCCTTT
GATCTTTTCTACGGGGTCTGACGCTCAGTGGAACGAAAACTCACGTTAAGGGATTTTGGTCATGAGATTA
TCAAAAAGGATCTTCACCTAGATCCTTTTAAATTAAAAATGAAGTTTTAAATCAATCTAAAGTATATATG
AGTAAACTTGGTCTGACAGCGGCCGCAAATGCTAAACCACTGCAGTGGTTACCAGTGCTTGATCAGTGAG
GCACCGATCTCAGCGATCTGCCTATTTCGTTCGTCCATAGTGGCCTGACTCCCCGTCGTGTAGATCACTA
CGATTCGTGAGGGCTTACCATCAGGCCCCAGCGCAGCAATGATGCCGCGAGAGCCGCGTTCACCGGCCCC
CGATTTGTCAGCAATGAACCAGCCAGCAGGGAGGGCCGAGCGAAGAAGTGGTCCTGCTACTTTGTCCGCC
TCCATCCAGTCTATGAGCTGCTGTCGTGATGCTAGAGTAAGAAGTTCGCCAGTGAGTAGTTTCCGAAGAG
TTGTGGCCATTGCTACTGGCATCGTGGTATCACGCTCGTCGTTCGGTATGGCTTCGTTCAACTCTGGTTC
CCAGCGGTCAAGCCGGGTCACATGATCACCCATATTATGAAGAAATGCAGTCAGCTCCTTAGGGCCTCCG
ATCGTTGTCAGAAGTAAGTTGGCCGCGGTGTTGTCGCTCATGGTAATGGCAGCACTACACAATTCTCTTA
CCGTCATGCCATCCGTAAGATGCTTTTCCGTGACCGGCGAGTACTCAACCAAGTCGTTTTGTGAGTAGTG
TATACGGCGACCAAGCTGCTCTTGCCCGGCGTCTATACGGGACAACACCGCGCCACATAGCAGTACTTTG
AAAGTGCTCATCATCGGGAATCGTTCTTCGGGGCGGAAAGACTCAAGGATCTTGCCGCTATTGAGATCCA
GTTCGATATAGCCCACTCTTGCACCCAGTTGATCTTCAGCATCTTTTACTTTCACCAGCGTTTCGGGGTG
TGCAAAAACAGGCAAGCAAAATGCCGCAAAGAAGGGAATGAGTGCGACACGAAAATGTTGGATGCTCATA
CTCGTCCTTTTTCAATATTATTGAAGCATTTATCAGGGTTACTAGTACGTCTCTCAAGGATAAGTAAGTA
ATATTAAGG
Features (pLannotate 1.2.2; 10 found; start..end, strand, type, name):
     25..73      +  polyA_signal   poly(A) signal: synthetic polyadenylation signal
     87..178     +  misc_feature   pause site: RNA polymerase II transcriptional pause signal from the human α2 globin gene
    219..294     +  promoter       UbC promoter (fragment): human ubiquitin C promoter
    366..2018    +  CDS            luciferase: firefly luciferase synthetic luc2 version of the luciferase gene
   2062..2183    -  polyA_signal   SV40 poly(A) signal: SV40 polyadenylation signal
   2206..2274    -  CDS            large T antigen (fragment): large T antigen from SV40 (simian virus 40)
   2730..2861    +  CDS            TcR (fragment): tetracycline efflux protein; tet; confers resistance to tetracycline
   3041..3629    -  rep_origin     ori: high-copy-number ColE1/pMB1/pBR322/pUC origin of replication
   3829..4689    -  CDS            AmpR: β-lactamase confers resistance to ampicillin, carbenicillin, and related antibiotics
   4690..4731    -  promoter       AmpR promoter (fragment): bla
