[The description below was written by a language model from this plasmid's Addgene catalogue record and pLannotate feature annotations shown in this document.]
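Description:
KA1865_pGL4-UBCmin-luc2/Pou5f1_CR4 is a firefly luciferase reporter plasmid of about 4.8 kb, built on the pGL4-UBCmin-luc2 backbone and intended for measuring the activity of a mouse Pou5f1 (Oct4) enhancer element, designated CR4 in the name. It is propagated in E. coli as a high-copy plasmid through a ColE1/pUC-type origin and selected with ampicillin via the β-lactamase gene and its bla promoter.

The reporter unit consists of a short fragment of the human ubiquitin C promoter (UBCmin), which serves as a minimal promoter, followed by the synthetic luc2 firefly luciferase coding sequence and an SV40 polyadenylation signal. Upstream of the promoter sit a synthetic poly(A) signal and the RNA polymerase II transcriptional pause site from the human α2 globin gene. These standard pGL4 elements terminate spurious transcripts reading in from the backbone and so lower background signal. Because a minimal promoter gives little expression on its own, luciferase output is expected to depend largely on the linked enhancer.

The automated annotation does not mark the Pou5f1 enhancer itself, and the cloning sites are recorded as unknown, so its exact position relative to the reporter cassette cannot be stated from the record. An unannotated stretch downstream of the SV40 poly(A) region is a possible location, but this is not confirmed. The short large T antigen and tetracycline-resistance fragments in the table are probably residual or incidental sequence matches rather than functional genes. The plasmid is suited to transfection assays testing enhancer activity, and the associated study concerns enhancer activation during reprogramming to naive pluripotency.
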