Addgene plasmid #124191: KA1865_pGL4-UBCmin-luc2/Pou5f1_CR4
Purpose: Luciferase reporter driven by the Pou5f1 enhancer
Depositing lab: Hans Schöler. Depositing organization: Max Planck Institute for Molecular Biomedicine. Publication: Esrrb Unlocks Silenced Enhancers for Reprogramming to Naive Pluripotency. Adachi K, Kopp W, Wu G, Heising S, Greber B, Stehling M, Arauzo-Bravo MJ, Boerno ST, Timmermann B, Vingron M, Scholer HR. Cell Stem Cell. 2018 Aug 2;23(2):266-275.e6. doi: 10.1016/j.stem.2018.05.020. Epub 2018 Jun 14. PubMed 29910149.
Backbone
  Vector backbone: pGL4-UBCmin-luc2
  Vector type: Luciferase
Growth in bacteria
  Bacterial resistance: Ampicillin, 100 μg/mL
  Growth temperature: 37°C
  Growth strain: DH5alpha
  Copy number: High Copy
Gene/Insert
  Gene/Insert name: Pou5f1 enhancer
  Species: M. musculus (mouse)
  Promoter: UBCmin
  Cloning method: Restriction Enzyme; 5′ cloning site Unknown (unknown if destroyed)
Terms and licenses: Academic/Nonprofit Terms; Industry Terms: Not Available to Industry
How to cite: KA1865_pGL4-UBCmin-luc2/Pou5f1_CR4 was a gift from Hans Schöler (Addgene plasmid # 124191 ; http://n2t.net/addgene:124191 ; RRID:Addgene_124191)
